Addgene plasmid #92119: pET-dHeFSpCas9-VP64-6xHis
Purpose: Expression of dead/inactive increased fidelity HeFSpCas9-VP64-6xHis in bacterial cells
Depositing lab: Ervin Welker. Depositing organization: HUN-REN Biological Research Centre Szeged (HUN-REN Szegedi Biológiai Kutatóközpont). Publication: Crossing enhanced and high fidelity SpCas9 nucleases to optimize specificity and cleavage. Kulcsar PI, Talas A, Huszar K, Ligeti Z, Toth E, Weinhardt N, Fodor E, Welker E. Genome Biol. 2017 Oct 6;18(1):190. doi: 10.1186/s13059-017-1318-8. PubMed 28985763.
Backbone
  Vector backbone: pET29
  Total vector size (bp): 9544
  Vector type: Bacterial Expression, CRISPR
Growth in bacteria
  Bacterial resistance: Ampicillin, 100 μg/mL
  Growth temperature: 37°C
  Growth strain: DH5alpha
  Copy number: Low Copy
Gene/Insert
  Gene/Insert name: dead/inactive HeFSpCas9-NLS-3xFLAG-VP64 (alt name: dead/inactive high-fidelity HeFSpCas9-NLS-3xFLAG-VP64)
  Species: S. pyogenes
  Insert size (bp): 4404
  Mutation: D10A, N497A, R661A, Q695A, H840A, K848A, Q926A, K1003A, R1060A
  Promoter: T7
  Tag / fusion protein: NLS (C terminal on insert); 3xFLAG (C terminal on insert); VP64 (C terminal on insert); 6xHis (C terminal on backbone)
  Cloning method: Unknown
  Sequencing primers: 5′ GCAAATTGGAGATCAATATGC
Terms and licenses: Academic/Nonprofit Terms; Industry Terms: Not Available to Industry
Depositor comments: Alternate plasmid name: pT7-dead HeFSpCas9-NLS-3xFLAG-VP64-6xHis (without U6-sgRNA coding sequence). For detailed information and plasmid usage, please see the associated publication.
How to cite: pET-dHeFSpCas9-VP64-6xHis was a gift from Ervin Welker (Addgene plasmid # 92119 ; http://n2t.net/addgene:92119 ; RRID:Addgene_92119)
