[The description below was written by a language model from this plasmid's Addgene catalogue record and pLannotate feature annotations shown in this document.]
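Description:
pET-dHeFSpCas9-VP64-6xHis is a pET29-based bacterial expression plasmid of about 9.5 kb for producing a catalytically inactive, increased-fidelity Streptococcus pyogenes Cas9 activator fusion in E. coli. It is maintained through a ColE1/pBR322-type origin accompanied by the bom region and the rop gene, consistent with its listing as low copy, and is selected with ampicillin via the β-lactamase gene. An f1 origin is also present, along with short tetracycline-resistance fragments that are backbone remnants rather than functional markers.

The expression cassette follows the standard pET layout: a T7 promoter followed by a lac operator, the T7 gene 10 ribosome binding site, the coding sequence and a T7 terminator, with a plasmid-borne lacI gene supplying repressor. Transcription therefore depends on a host providing T7 RNA polymerase and can be induced with IPTG. The roughly 4.4 kb insert encodes Cas9 carrying D10A and H840A, which abolish the RuvC and HNH nuclease activities, together with N497A, R661A, Q695A, K848A, Q926A, K1003A and R1060A, the substitutions that define the HeFSpCas9 variant made by combining enhanced- and high-fidelity mutation sets. Fused at the C terminus are a nuclear localisation signal, a 3xFLAG epitope and VP64, a tetrameric VP16 minimal transcriptional activation domain, followed by a backbone-derived 6xHis tag for affinity purification. The NLS and His tag are recorded in the catalogue but not called in the feature table, which instead annotates small S-Tag and SET1 fragments in that region.

The depositor notes that the plasmid carries no U6-sgRNA cassette, so any guide RNA must be supplied separately. The stated purpose is bacterial expression of this DNA-binding but non-cleaving fusion protein. The record defers further usage details to the associated publication.
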