Features (pLannotate 1.2.2; 21 found; start..end, strand, type, name):
      1..19      +  promoter       T7 promoter: promoter for bacteriophage T7 RNA polymerase
     20..44      +  protein_bind   lac operator: The lac repressor binds to the lac operator to inhibit transcription in E. coli. This inhibition can be relieved by adding lactose or isopropyl-β-D-thiogalactopyranoside (IPTG). lac repressor encoded by lacI
     59..81      +  RBS            RBS: efficient ribosome binding site from bacteriophage T7 gene 10 (Olins and Rangwala, 1989)
     88..4191    +  CDS            cas9: CAS9_STRP1 - Also known as csn1 From Streptococcus pyogenes serotype M1.
   4225..4290    +  CDS            3xFLAG: three tandem FLAG® epitope tags, followed by an enterokinase cleavage site
   4321..4470    +  CDS            VP64: tetrameric repeat of the minimal activation domain of herpes simplex virus VP16 (Beerli et al., 1998)
   4507..4548    +  CDS            S-Tag (fragment): affinity and epitope tag derived from pancreatic ribonuclease A
   4578..4595    +  CDS            SET1 (fragment): solubility-enhancement tag derived from T7 phage gene 10B
   4603..4650    +  terminator     T7 terminator: transcription terminator for bacteriophage T7 RNA polymerase
   4687..5142    +  rep_origin     f1 ori (sequence partly withheld): f1 bacteriophage origin of replication; arrow indicates direction of (+) strand synthesis
   5257..6117    -  CDS            AmpR: β-lactamase; bla; confers resistance to ampicillin, carbenicillin, and related antibiotics
   6118..6210    -  promoter       AmpR promoter: bla
   6291..6879    +  rep_origin     ori: high-copy-number ColE1/pMB1/pBR322/pUC origin of replication
   7065..7204    -  misc_feature   bom: basis of mobility region from pBR322
   7306..7497    -  CDS            rop: Rop protein, which maintains plasmids at low copy number; rop
   7514..7894    +  CDS            YPB1_ECOLX: Protein predicted: Swiss-Prot protein existence level 4. From Escherichia coli.
   7956..8020    -  CDS            TcR (fragment): tetracycline efflux protein; tet; confers resistance to tetracycline
   8035..8056    -  protein_bind   CAP binding site: CAP binding activates transcription in the presence of cAMP. E. coli catabolite activator protein
   8069..9151    -  CDS            lacI: lac repressor; lacI; The lac repressor binds to the lac operator to inhibit transcription in E. coli. This inhibition can be relieved by adding lactose or isopropyl-β-D-thiogalactopyranoside (IPTG).
   9152..9229    -  promoter       lacI promoter: lacI
   9237..9516    -  CDS            TcR (fragment): tetracycline efflux protein; tet; confers resistance to tetracycline
>Addgene plasmid #92119 | pET-dHeFSpCas9-VP64-6xHis | addgene full sequence | sequence record 194893 | Addgene NGS Result
TAATACGACTCACTATAGGGGAATTGTGAGCGGATAACAATTCCCCTCTAGAAATAATTTTGTTTAACTT
TAAGAAGGAGATATACCATGGATAAGAAATACTCAATAGGCTTAGCTATCGGCACAAATAGCGTCGGATG
GGCGGTGATCACTGATGAATATAAGGTTCCGTCTAAAAAGTTCAAGGTTCTGGGAAATACAGACCGCCAC
AGTATCAAAAAAAATCTTATAGGGGCTCTTTTATTTGACAGTGGAGAGACAGCGGAAGCGACTCGTCTCA
AACGGACAGCTCGTAGAAGGTATACACGTCGGAAGAATCGTATTTGTTATCTACAGGAGATTTTTTCAAA
TGAGATGGCGAAAGTAGATGATAGTTTCTTTCATCGACTTGAAGAGTCTTTTTTGGTGGAAGAAGACAAG
AAGCATGAACGTCATCCTATTTTTGGAAATATAGTAGATGAAGTTGCTTATCATGAGAAATATCCAACTA
TCTATCATCTGCGAAAAAAATTGGTAGATTCTACTGATAAAGCGGATTTGCGCTTAATCTATTTGGCCTT
AGCGCATATGATTAAGTTTCGTGGTCATTTTTTGATTGAGGGAGATTTAAATCCTGATAATAGTGATGTG
GACAAACTATTTATCCAGTTGGTACAAACCTACAATCAATTATTTGAAGAAAACCCTATTAACGCAAGTG
GAGTAGATGCTAAAGCGATTCTTTCTGCACGATTGAGTAAATCAAGACGATTAGAAAATCTCATTGCTCA
GCTCCCCGGTGAGAAGAAAAATGGCTTATTTGGGAATCTCATTGCTTTGTCATTGGGTTTGACCCCTAAT
TTTAAATCAAATTTTGATTTGGCAGAAGATGCTAAATTACAGCTTTCAAAAGATACTTACGATGATGATT
TAGATAATTTATTGGCGCAAATTGGAGATCAATATGCTGATTTGTTTTTGGCAGCTAAGAATTTATCAGA
TGCTATTTTACTTTCAGATATCCTAAGAGTAAATACTGAAATAACTAAGGCTCCCCTATCAGCTTCAATG
ATTAAACGCTACGATGAACATCATCAAGACTTGACTCTTTTAAAAGCTTTAGTTCGACAACAACTTCCAG
AAAAGTATAAAGAAATCTTTTTTGATCAATCAAAAAACGGATATGCAGGTTATATTGATGGGGGAGCTAG
CCAGGAAGAGTTCTACAAGTTCATCAAGCCCATCCTGGAAAAGATGGACGGCACCGAGGAACTGCTCGTG
AAGCTGAACAGAGAGGACCTGCTGCGGAAGCAGCGGACCTTCGACAACGGCAGCATCCCCCACCAGATCC
ACCTGGGAGAGCTGCACGCCATTCTGCGGCGGCAGGAAGATTTTTACCCATTCCTGAAGGACAACCGGGA
AAAGATCGAGAAGATCCTGACCTTCCGCATCCCCTACTACGTGGGCCCTCTGGCCAGGGGAAACAGCAGA
TTCGCCTGGATGACCAGAAAGAGCGAGGAAACCATCACCCCCTGGAACTTCGAGGAAGTGGTGGACAAGG
GCGCTTCCGCCCAGAGCTTCATCGAGCGGATGACCGCCTTCGATAAGAACCTGCCCAACGAGAAGGTGCT
GCCCAAGCACAGCCTGCTGTACGAGTACTTCACCGTGTATAACGAGCTGACCAAAGTGAAATACGTGACC
GAGGGAATGAGAAAGCCCGCCTTCCTGAGCGGCGAGCAGAAAAAGGCCATCGTGGACCTGCTGTTCAAGA
CCAACCGGAAAGTGACCGTGAAGCAGCTGAAAGAGGACTACTTCAAGAAAATCGAGTGCTTCGACTCCGT
GGAAATCTCCGGCGTGGAAGATCGGTTCAACGCCTCCCTGGGCACATACCACGATCTGCTGAAAATTATC
AAGGACAAGGACTTCCTGGACAATGAGGAAAACGAGGACATTCTGGAAGATATCGTGCTGACCCTGACAC
TGTTTGAGGACAGAGAGATGATCGAGGAACGGCTGAAAACCTATGCCCACCTGTTCGACGACAAAGTGAT
GAAGCAGCTGAAGCGGCGGAGATACACCGGCTGGGGCGCGCTGAGCCGGAAGCTGATCAACGGCATCCGC
GACAAGCAGTCCGGCAAGACAATCCTGGATTTCCTGAAGTCCGACGGCTTCGCCAACAGAAACTTCATGG
CGCTGATCCACGACGACAGCCTGACCTTTAAAGAGGACATCCAGAAAGCCCAGGTGTCCGGCCAGGGCGA
TAGCCTGCACGAGCACATTGCCAATCTCGCCGGCAGCCCCGCCATTAAGAAGGGCATCCTCCAGACAGTG
AAGGTGGTGGACGAGCTGGTGAAAGTGATGGGCCGGCACAAGCCCGAGAACATCGTGATCGAAATGGCCA
GAGAGAACCAGACCACCCAGAAGGGACAGAAGAACAGTCGCGAGAGAATGAAGCGGATCGAAGAGGGCAT
CAAAGAGCTGGGCAGCCAGATCCTGAAAGAACACCCCGTGGAAAACACCCAGCTCCAGAACGAGAAGCTG
TACCTGTACTACCTCCAGAATGGGCGGGATATGTACGTGGACCAGGAACTGGACATCAACCGGCTGTCCG
ACTACGATGTGGACGCCATCGTGCCTCAGAGCTTTCTGGCGGACGACTCCATCGACAACAAGGTGCTGAC
CAGAAGCGACAAGAACCGGGGCAAGAGCGACAACGTGCCCTCCGAAGAGGTCGTGAAGAAGATGAAGAAC
TACTGGCGGCAGCTGCTGAACGCCAAGCTGATTACCCAGAGAAAGTTCGACAATCTGACCAAGGCCGAGA
GAGGCGGCCTGAGCGAACTGGATAAGGCCGGCTTCATCAAGAGACAGCTGGTGGAAACCCGGGCGATCAC
AAAGCACGTGGCACAGATCCTGGACTCCCGGATGAACACTAAGTACGACGAGAATGACAAGCTGATCCGG
GAAGTGAAAGTGATCACCCTGAAGTCCAAGCTGGTGTCCGATTTCCGGAAGGATTTCCAGTTTTACAAAG
TGCGCGAGATCAACAACTACCACCACGCCCACGACGCCTACCTGAACGCCGTCGTGGGAACCGCCCTGAT
CAAAAAGTACCCTGCGCTGGAAAGCGAGTTCGTGTACGGCGACTACAAGGTGTACGACGTGCGGAAGATG
ATCGCCAAGAGCGAGCAGGAAATCGGCAAGGCTACCGCCAAGTACTTCTTCTACAGCAACATCATGAACT
TTTTCAAGACCGAGATTACCCTGGCCAACGGCGAGATCCGGAAGGCGCCTCTGATCGAGACAAACGGCGA
AACCGGGGAGATCGTGTGGGATAAGGGCCGGGATTTTGCCACCGTGCGGAAAGTGCTGAGCATGCCCCAA
GTGAATATCGTGAAAAAGACCGAGGTGCAGACAGGCGGCTTCAGCAAAGAGTCTATCCTGCCCAAGAGGA
ACAGCGATAAGCTGATCGCCAGAAAGAAGGACTGGGATCCAAAAAAATATGGTGGTTTTGATAGTCCAAC
GGTAGCTTATTCAGTCCTAGTGGTTGCTAAGGTGGAAAAAGGGAAATCGAAGAAGTTAAAATCCGTTAAA
GAGTTACTAGGGATCACAATTATGGAAAGAAGTTCCTTTGAAAAAAATCCGATTGACTTTTTAGAAGCTA
AAGGATATAAGGAAGTTAAAAAAGACTTAATCATTAAACTACCTAAATATAGTCTTTTTGAGTTAGAAAA
CGGTCGTAAACGGATGCTGGCTAGTGCCGGAGAATTACAAAAAGGAAATGAGCTGGCTCTGCCAAGCAAA
TATGTGAATTTTTTATATTTAGCTAGTCATTATGAAAAGTTGAAGGGTAGTCCAGAAGATAACGAACAAA
AACAATTGTTTGTGGAGCAGCATAAGCATTATTTAGATGAGATTATTGAGCAAATCAGTGAATTTTCTAA
GCGTGTTATTTTAGCAGATGCCAATTTAGATAAAGTTCTTAGTGCATATAACAAACATAGAGACAAACCA
ATACGTGAACAAGCAGAAAATATTATTCATTTATTTACGTTGACGAATCTTGGAGCTCCCGCTGCTTTTA
AATATTTTGATACAACAATTGATCGTAAACGATATACGTCTACAAAAGAAGTTTTAGATGCCACTCTTAT
CCATCAATCCATCACTGGTCTTTATGAAACACGCATTGATTTGAGTCAGCTAGGAGGTGACGGTTCTCCC
AAGAAGAAGAGGAAAGTCTCGAGCGACTACAAAGACCATGACGGTGATTATAAAGATCATGACATCGATT
ACAAGGATGACGATGACAAGGCTGCAGGAGGCGGTGGAAGCGGGCGCGCCGACGCGCTGGACGATTTCGA
TCTCGACATGCTGGGTTCTGATGCCCTCGATGACTTTGACCTGGATATGTTGGGAAGCGACGCATTGGAT
GACTTTGATCTGGACATGCTCGGCTCCGATGCTCTGGACGATTTCGATCTCGATATGTTACATCACCACC
ACCATCACTAATGACTCGAGTCTGGTAAAGAAACCGCTGCTGCGAAATTTGAACGCCAGCACATGGACTC
GTCTACTAGCGCAGCTTAATTAACCTAGGCTGCTGCCACCGCTGAGCAATAACTAGCATAACCCCTTGGG
GCCTCTAAACGGGTCTTGAGGGGTTTTTTGCTGAAAGGAGGAACTATATCCGGATTGGCGAATGGG
[124 nt withheld, positions 4687-4810]
C
[91 nt withheld, positions 4812-4902]
A
[49 nt withheld, positions 4904-4952]
CCTTTGACGTTGGAGTCCACGTTCTTT
[37 nt withheld, positions 4980-5016]
ACCCTATCTCGGTCTATTCTTTTGATTTATAAGGGATTTTGCCGATTTCGGCCTATTGGTTAAAAAATGA
GCTGATTTAACAAAAATTTAACGCGAATTTTAACAAAATATTAACGTTTACAATTTCTGGCGGCACGATG
GCATGAGATTATCAAAAAGGATCTTCACCTAGATCCTTTTAAATTAAAAATGAAGTTTTAAATCAATCTA
AAGTATATATGAGTAAACTTGGTCTGACAGTTACCAATGCTTAATCAGTGAGGCACCTATCTCAGCGATC
TGTCTATTTCGTTCATCCATAGTTGCCTGACTCCCCGTCGTGTAGATAACTACGATACGGGAGGGCTTAC
CATCTGGCCCCAGTGCTGCAATGATACCGCGAGACCCACGCTCACCGGCTCCAGATTTATCAGCAATAAA
CCAGCCAGCCGGAAGGGCCGAGCGCAGAAGTGGTCCTGCAACTTTATCCGCCTCCATCCAGTCTATTAAT
TGTTGCCGGGAAGCTAGAGTAAGTAGTTCGCCAGTTAATAGTTTGCGCAACGTTGTTGCCATTGCTACAG
GCATCGTGGTGTCACGCTCGTCGTTTGGTATGGCTTCATTCAGCTCCGGTTCCCAACGATCAAGGCGAGT
TACATGATCCCCCATGTTGTGCAAAAAAGCGGTTAGCTCCTTCGGTCCTCCGATCGTTGTCAGAAGTAAG
TTGGCCGCAGTGTTATCACTCATGGTTATGGCAGCACTGCATAATTCTCTTACTGTCATGCCATCCGTAA
GATGCTTTTCTGTGACTGGTGAGTACTCAACCAAGTCATTCTGAGAATAGTGTATGCGGCGACCGAGTTG
CTCTTGCCCGGCGTCAATACGGGATAATACCGCGCCACATAGCAGAACTTTAAAAGTGCTCATCATTGGA
AAACGTTCTTCGGGGCGAAAACTCTCAAGGATCTTACCGCTGTTGAGATCCAGTTCGATGTAACCCACTC
GTGCACCCAACTGATCTTCAGCATCTTTTACTTTCACCAGCGTTTCTGGGTGAGCAAAAACAGGAAGGCA
AAATGCCGCAAAAAAGGGAATAAGGGCGACACGGAAATGTTGAATACTCATACTCTTCCTTTTTCAATCA
TGATTGAAGCATTTATCAGGGTTATTGTCTCATGAGCGGATACATATTTGAATGTATTTAGAAAAATAAA
CAAATAGGTCATGACCAAAATCCCTTAACGTGAGTTTTCGTTCCACTGAGCGTCAGACCCCGTAGAAAAG
ATCAAAGGATCTTCTTGAGATCCTTTTTTTCTGCGCGTAATCTGCTGCTTGCAAACAAAAAAACCACCGC
TACCAGCGGTGGTTTGTTTGCCGGATCAAGAGCTACCAACTCTTTTTCCGAAGGTAACTGGCTTCAGCAG
AGCGCAGATACCAAATACTGTCCTTCTAGTGTAGCCGTAGTTAGGCCACCACTTCAAGAACTCTGTAGCA
CCGCCTACATACCTCGCTCTGCTAATCCTGTTACCAGTGGCTGCTGCCAGTGGCGATAAGTCGTGTCTTA
CCGGGTTGGACTCAAGACGATAGTTACCGGATAAGGCGCAGCGGTCGGGCTGAACGGGGGGTTCGTGCAC
ACAGCCCAGCTTGGAGCGAACGACCTACACCGAACTGAGATACCTACAGCGTGAGCTATGAGAAAGCGCC
ACGCTTCCCGAAGGGAGAAAGGCGGACAGGTATCCGGTAAGCGGCAGGGTCGGAACAGGAGAGCGCACGA
GGGAGCTTCCAGGGGGAAACGCCTGGTATCTTTATAGTCCTGTCGGGTTTCGCCACCTCTGACTTGAGCG
TCGATTTTTGTGATGCTCGTCAGGGGGGCGGAGCCTATGGAAAAACGCCAGCAACGCGGCCTTTTTACGG
TTCCTGGCCTTTTGCTGGCCTTTTGCTCACATGTTCTTTCCTGCGTTATCCCCTGATTCTGTGGATAACC
GTATTACCGCCTTTGAGTGAGCTGATACCGCTCGCCGCAGCCGAACGACCGAGCGCAGCGAGTCAGTGAG
CGAGGAAGCGGAAGAGCGCCTGATGCGGTATTTTCTCCTTACGCATCTGTGCGGTATTTCACACCGCAAT
GGTGCACTCTCAGTACAATCTGCTCTGATGCCGCATAGTTAAGCCAGTATACACTCCGCTATCGCTACGT
GACTGGGTCATGGCTGCGCCCCGACACCCGCCAACACCCGCTGACGCGCCCTGACGGGCTTGTCTGCTCC
CGGCATCCGCTTACAGACAAGCTGTGACCGTCTCCGGGAGCTGCATGTGTCAGAGGTTTTCACCGTCATC
ACCGAAACGCGCGAGGCAGCTGCGGTAAAGCTCATCAGCGTGGTCGTGAAGCGATTCACAGATGTCTGCC
TGTTCATCCGCGTCCAGCTCGTTGAGTTTCTCCAGAAGCGTTAATGTCTGGCTTCTGATAAAGCGGGCCA
TGTTAAGGGCGGTTTTTTCCTGTTTGGTCACTGATGCCTCCGTGTAAGGGGGATTTCTGTTCATGGGGGT
AATGATACCGATGAAACGAGAGAGGATGCTCACGATACGGGTTACTGATGATGAACATGCCCGGTTACTG
GAACGTTGTGAGGGTAAACAACTGGCGGTATGGATGCGGCGGGACCAGAGAAAAATCACTCAGGGTCAAT
GCCAGCGCTTCGTTAATACAGATGTAGGTGTTCCACAGGGTAGCCAGCAGCATCCTGCGATGCAGATCCG
GAACATAATGGTGCAGGGCGCTGACTTCCGCGTTTCCAGACTTTACGAAACACGGAAACCGAAGACCATT
CATGTTGTTGCTCAGGTCGCAGACGTTTTGCAGCAGCAGTCGCTTCACGTTCGCTCGCGTATCGGTGATT
CATTCTGCTAACCAGTAAGGCAACCCCGCCAGCCTAGCCGGGTCCTCAACGACAGGAGCACGATCATGCT
AGTCATGCCCCGCGCCCACCGGAAGGAGCTGACTGGGTTGAAGGCTCTCAAGGGCATCGGTCGAGATCCC
GGTGCCTAATGAGTGAGCTAACTTACATTAATTGCGTTGCGCTCACTGCCCGCTTTCCAGTCGGGAAACC
TGTCGTGCCAGCTGCATTAATGAATCGGCCAACGCGCGGGGAGAGGCGGTTTGCGTATTGGGCGCCAGGG
TGGTTTTTCTTTTCACCAGTGAGACGGGCAACAGCTGATTGCCCTTCACCGCCTGGCCCTGAGAGAGTTG
CAGCAAGCGGTCCACGCTGGTTTGCCCCAGCAGGCGAAAATCCTGTTTGATGGTGGTTAACGGCGGGATA
TAACATGAGCTGTCTTCGGTATCGTCGTATCCCACTACCGAGATGTCCGCACCAACGCGCAGCCCGGACT
CGGTAATGGCGCGCATTGCGCCCAGCGCCATCTGATCGTTGGCAACCAGCATCGCAGTGGGAACGATGCC
CTCATTCAGCATTTGCATGGTTTGTTGAAAACCGGACATGGCACTCCAGTCGCCTTCCCGTTCCGCTATC
GGCTGAATTTGATTGCGAGTGAGATATTTATGCCAGCCAGCCAGACGCAGACGCGCCGAGACAGAACTTA
ATGGGCCCGCTAACAGCGCGATTTGCTGGTGACCCAATGCGACCAGATGCTCCACGCCCAGTCGCGTACC
GTCTTCATGGGAGAAAATAATACTGTTGATGGGTGTCTGGTCAGAGACATCAAGAAATAACGCCGGAACA
TTAGTGCAGGCAGCTTCCACAGCAATGGCATCCTGGTCATCCAGCGGATAGTTAATGATCAGCCCACTGA
CGCGTTGCGCGAGAAGATTGTGCACCGCCGCTTTACAGGCTTCGACGCCGCTTCGTTCTACCATCGACAC
CACCACGCTGGCACCCAGTTGATCGGCGCGAGATTTAATCGCCGCGACAATTTGCGACGGCGCGTGCAGG
GCCAGACTGGAGGTGGCAACGCCAATCAGCAACGACTGTTTGCCCGCCAGTTGTTGTGCCACGCGGTTGG
GAATGTAATTCAGCTCCGCCATCGCCGCTTCCACTTTTTCCCGCGTTTTCGCAGAAACGTGGCTGGCCTG
GTTCACCACGCGGGAAACGGTCTGATAAGAGACACCGGCATACTCTGCGACATCGTATAACGTTACTGGT
TTCACATTCACCACCCTGAATTGACTCTCTTCCGGGCGCTATCATGCCATACCGCGAAAGGTTTTGCGCC
ATTCGATGGTGTCCGGGATCTCGACGCTCTCCCTTATGCGACTCCTGCATTAGGAAGCAGCCCAGTAGTA
GGTTGAGGCCGTTGAGCACCGCCGCCGCAAGGAATGGTGCATGCAAGGAGATGGCGCCCAACAGTCCCCC
GGCCACGGGGCCTGCCACCATACCCACGCCGAAACAAGCGCTCATGAGCCCGAAGTGGCGAGCCCGATCT
TCCCCATCGGTGATGTCGGCGATATAGGCGCCAGCAACCGCACCTGTGGCGCCGGTGATGCCGGCCACGA
TGCGTCCGGCGTAGAGGATCGAGATCGATCTCGATCCCGCGAAAT
