>Addgene plasmid #92119 | pET-dHeFSpCas9-VP64-6xHis | depositor partial sequence | sequence record 178240 | dHeFSpCas9-VP64-6xHis ORF
ATGGATAAGAAATACTCAATAGGCTTAGCTATCGGCACAAATAGCGTCGGATGGGCGGTGATCACTGATG
AATATAAGGTTCCGTCTAAAAAGTTCAAGGTTCTGGGAAATACAGACCGCCACAGTATCAAAAAAAATCT
TATAGGGGCTCTTTTATTTGACAGTGGAGAGACAGCGGAAGCGACTCGTCTCAAACGGACAGCTCGTAGA
AGGTATACACGTCGGAAGAATCGTATTTGTTATCTACAGGAGATTTTTTCAAATGAGATGGCGAAAGTAG
ATGATAGTTTCTTTCATCGACTTGAAGAGTCTTTTTTGGTGGAAGAAGACAAGAAGCATGAACGTCATCC
TATTTTTGGAAATATAGTAGATGAAGTTGCTTATCATGAGAAATATCCAACTATCTATCATCTGCGAAAA
AAATTGGTAGATTCTACTGATAAAGCGGATTTGCGCTTAATCTATTTGGCCTTAGCGCATATGATTAAGT
TTCGTGGTCATTTTTTGATTGAGGGAGATTTAAATCCTGATAATAGTGATGTGGACAAACTATTTATCCA
GTTGGTACAAACCTACAATCAATTATTTGAAGAAAACCCTATTAACGCAAGTGGAGTAGATGCTAAAGCG
ATTCTTTCTGCACGATTGAGTAAATCAAGACGATTAGAAAATCTCATTGCTCAGCTCCCCGGTGAGAAGA
AAAATGGCTTATTTGGGAATCTCATTGCTTTGTCATTGGGTTTGACCCCTAATTTTAAATCAAATTTTGA
TTTGGCAGAAGATGCTAAATTACAGCTTTCAAAAGATACTTACGATGATGATTTAGATAATTTATTGGCG
CAAATTGGAGATCAATATGCTGATTTGTTTTTGGCAGCTAAGAATTTATCAGATGCTATTTTACTTTCAG
ATATCCTAAGAGTAAATACTGAAATAACTAAGGCTCCCCTATCAGCTTCAATGATTAAACGCTACGATGA
ACATCATCAAGACTTGACTCTTTTAAAAGCTTTAGTTCGACAACAACTTCCAGAAAAGTATAAAGAAATC
TTTTTTGATCAATCAAAAAACGGATATGCAGGTTATATTGATGGGGGAGCTAGCCAGGAAGAGTTCTACA
AGTTCATCAAGCCCATCCTGGAAAAGATGGACGGCACCGAGGAACTGCTCGTGAAGCTGAACAGAGAGGA
CCTGCTGCGGAAGCAGCGGACCTTCGACAACGGCAGCATCCCCCACCAGATCCACCTGGGAGAGCTGCAC
GCCATTCTGCGGCGGCAGGAAGATTTTTACCCATTCCTGAAGGACAACCGGGAAAAGATCGAGAAGATCC
TGACCTTCCGCATCCCCTACTACGTGGGCCCTCTGGCCAGGGGAAACAGCAGATTCGCCTGGATGACCAG
AAAGAGCGAGGAAACCATCACCCCCTGGAACTTCGAGGAAGTGGTGGACAAGGGCGCTTCCGCCCAGAGC
TTCATCGAGCGGATGACCGCCTTCGATAAGAACCTGCCCAACGAGAAGGTGCTGCCCAAGCACAGCCTGC
TGTACGAGTACTTCACCGTGTATAACGAGCTGACCAAAGTGAAATACGTGACCGAGGGAATGAGAAAGCC
CGCCTTCCTGAGCGGCGAGCAGAAAAAGGCCATCGTGGACCTGCTGTTCAAGACCAACCGGAAAGTGACC
GTGAAGCAGCTGAAAGAGGACTACTTCAAGAAAATCGAGTGCTTCGACTCCGTGGAAATCTCCGGCGTGG
AAGATCGGTTCAACGCCTCCCTGGGCACATACCACGATCTGCTGAAAATTATCAAGGACAAGGACTTCCT
GGACAATGAGGAAAACGAGGACATTCTGGAAGATATCGTGCTGACCCTGACACTGTTTGAGGACAGAGAG
ATGATCGAGGAACGGCTGAAAACCTATGCCCACCTGTTCGACGACAAAGTGATGAAGCAGCTGAAGCGGC
GGAGATACACCGGCTGGGGCGCGCTGAGCCGGAAGCTGATCAACGGCATCCGCGACAAGCAGTCCGGCAA
GACAATCCTGGATTTCCTGAAGTCCGACGGCTTCGCCAACAGAAACTTCATGGCGCTGATCCACGACGAC
AGCCTGACCTTTAAAGAGGACATCCAGAAAGCCCAGGTGTCCGGCCAGGGCGATAGCCTGCACGAGCACA
TTGCCAATCTCGCCGGCAGCCCCGCCATTAAGAAGGGCATCCTCCAGACAGTGAAGGTGGTGGACGAGCT
GGTGAAAGTGATGGGCCGGCACAAGCCCGAGAACATCGTGATCGAAATGGCCAGAGAGAACCAGACCACC
CAGAAGGGACAGAAGAACAGTCGCGAGAGAATGAAGCGGATCGAAGAGGGCATCAAAGAGCTGGGCAGCC
AGATCCTGAAAGAACACCCCGTGGAAAACACCCAGCTCCAGAACGAGAAGCTGTACCTGTACTACCTCCA
GAATGGGCGGGATATGTACGTGGACCAGGAACTGGACATCAACCGGCTGTCCGACTACGATGTGGACGCC
ATCGTGCCTCAGAGCTTTCTGGCGGACGACTCCATCGACAACAAGGTGCTGACCAGAAGCGACAAGAACC
GGGGCAAGAGCGACAACGTGCCCTCCGAAGAGGTCGTGAAGAAGATGAAGAACTACTGGCGGCAGCTGCT
GAACGCCAAGCTGATTACCCAGAGAAAGTTCGACAATCTGACCAAGGCCGAGAGAGGCGGCCTGAGCGAA
CTGGATAAGGCCGGCTTCATCAAGAGACAGCTGGTGGAAACCCGGGCGATCACAAAGCACGTGGCACAGA
TCCTGGACTCCCGGATGAACACTAAGTACGACGAGAATGACAAGCTGATCCGGGAAGTGAAAGTGATCAC
CCTGAAGTCCAAGCTGGTGTCCGATTTCCGGAAGGATTTCCAGTTTTACAAAGTGCGCGAGATCAACAAC
TACCACCACGCCCACGACGCCTACCTGAACGCCGTCGTGGGAACCGCCCTGATCAAAAAGTACCCTGCGC
TGGAAAGCGAGTTCGTGTACGGCGACTACAAGGTGTACGACGTGCGGAAGATGATCGCCAAGAGCGAGCA
GGAAATCGGCAAGGCTACCGCCAAGTACTTCTTCTACAGCAACATCATGAACTTTTTCAAGACCGAGATT
ACCCTGGCCAACGGCGAGATCCGGAAGGCGCCTCTGATCGAGACAAACGGCGAAACCGGGGAGATCGTGT
GGGATAAGGGCCGGGATTTTGCCACCGTGCGGAAAGTGCTGAGCATGCCCCAAGTGAATATCGTGAAAAA
GACCGAGGTGCAGACAGGCGGCTTCAGCAAAGAGTCTATCCTGCCCAAGAGGAACAGCGATAAGCTGATC
GCCAGAAAGAAGGACTGGGATCCAAAAAAATATGGTGGTTTTGATAGTCCAACGGTAGCTTATTCAGTCC
TAGTGGTTGCTAAGGTGGAAAAAGGGAAATCGAAGAAGTTAAAATCCGTTAAAGAGTTACTAGGGATCAC
AATTATGGAAAGAAGTTCCTTTGAAAAAAATCCGATTGACTTTTTAGAAGCTAAAGGATATAAGGAAGTT
AAAAAAGACTTAATCATTAAACTACCTAAATATAGTCTTTTTGAGTTAGAAAACGGTCGTAAACGGATGC
TGGCTAGTGCCGGAGAATTACAAAAAGGAAATGAGCTGGCTCTGCCAAGCAAATATGTGAATTTTTTATA
TTTAGCTAGTCATTATGAAAAGTTGAAGGGTAGTCCAGAAGATAACGAACAAAAACAATTGTTTGTGGAG
CAGCATAAGCATTATTTAGATGAGATTATTGAGCAAATCAGTGAATTTTCTAAGCGTGTTATTTTAGCAG
ATGCCAATTTAGATAAAGTTCTTAGTGCATATAACAAACATAGAGACAAACCAATACGTGAACAAGCAGA
AAATATTATTCATTTATTTACGTTGACGAATCTTGGAGCTCCCGCTGCTTTTAAATATTTTGATACAACA
ATTGATCGTAAACGATATACGTCTACAAAAGAAGTTTTAGATGCCACTCTTATCCATCAATCCATCACTG
GTCTTTATGAAACACGCATTGATTTGAGTCAGCTAGGAGGTGACGGTTCTCCCAAGAAGAAGAGGAAAGT
CTCGAGCGACTACAAAGACCATGACGGTGATTATAAAGATCATGACATCGATTACAAGGATGACGATGAC
AAGGCTGCAGGAGGCGGTGGAAGCGGGCGCGCCGACGCGCTGGACGATTTCGATCTCGACATGCTGGGTT
CTGATGCCCTCGATGACTTTGACCTGGATATGTTGGGAAGCGACGCATTGGATGACTTTGATCTGGACAT
GCTCGGCTCCGATGCTCTGGACGATTTCGATCTCGATATGTTACATCACCACCACCATCACTAA
